>Addgene plasmid #146922 | pnEK-NvHM_M | depositor full sequence | sequence record 289369 | Full Sequence
TGGCGAATGGG
[124 nt withheld, positions 12-135]
C
[91 nt withheld, positions 137-227]
A
[49 nt withheld, positions 229-277]
CCTTTGACGTTGGAGTCCACGTTCTTT
[37 nt withheld, positions 305-341]
ACCCTATCTCGGTCTATTCTTTTGATTTATAAGGGATTTTGCCGATTTCGGCCTATTGGTTAAAAAATGA
GCTGATTTAACAAAAATTTAACGCGAATTTTAACAAAATATTAACGTTTACAATTTCAGGTGGCACTTTT
CGGGGAAATGTGCGCGGAACCCCTATTTGTTTATTTTTCTAAATACATTCAAATATGTATCCGCTCATGA
ATTAATTCTTAGAAAAACTCATCGAGCATCAAATGAAACTGCAATTTATTCATATCAGGATTATCAATAC
CATATTTTTGAAAAAGCCGTTTCTGTAATGAAGGAGAAAACTCACCGAGGCAGTTCCATAGGATGGCAAG
ATCCTGGTATCGGTCTGCGATTCCGACTCGTCCAACATCAATACAACCTATTAATTTCCCCTCGTCAAAA
ATAAGGTTATCAAGTGAGAAATCACCATGAGTGACGACTGAATCCGGTGAGAATGGCAAAAGTTTATGCA
TTTCTTTCCAGACTTGTTCAACAGGCCAGCCATTACGCTCGTCATCAAAATCACTCGCATCAACCAAACC
GTTATTCATTCGTGATTGCGCCTGAGCGAGACGAAATACGCGATCGCTGTTAAAAGGACAATTACAAACA
GGAATCGAATGCAACCGGCGCAGGAACACTGCCAGCGCATCAACAATATTTTCACCTGAATCAGGATATT
CTTCTAATACCTGGAATGCTGTTTTCCCGGGGATCGCAGTGGTGAGTAACCATGCATCATCAGGAGTACG
GATAAAATGCTTGATGGTCGGAAGAGGCATAAATTCCGTCAGCCAGTTTAGTCTGACCATCTCATCTGTA
ACATCATTGGCAACGCTACCTTTGCCATGTTTCAGAAACAACTCTGGCGCATCGGGCTTCCCATACAATC
GATAGATTGTCGCACCTGATTGCCCGACATTATCGCGAGCCCATTTATACCCATATAAATCAGCATCCAT
GTTGGAATTTAATCGCGGCCTAGAGCAAGACGTTTCCCGTTGAATATGGCTCATAACACCCCTTGTATTA
CTGTTTATGTAAGCAGACAGTTTTATTGTTCATGACCAAAATCCCTTAACGTGAGTTTTCGTTCCACTGA
GCGTCAGACCCCGTAGAAAAGATCAAAGGATCTTCTTGAGATCCTTTTTTTCTGCGCGTAATCTGCTGCT
TGCAAACAAAAAAACCACCGCTACCAGCGGTGGTTTGTTTGCCGGATCAAGAGCTACCAACTCTTTTTCC
GAAGGTAACTGGCTTCAGCAGAGCGCAGATACCAAATACTGTCCTTCTAGTGTAGCCGTAGTTAGGCCAC
CACTTCAAGAACTCTGTAGCACCGCCTACATACCTCGCTCTGCTAATCCTGTTACCAGTGGCTGCTGCCA
GTGGCGATAAGTCGTGTCTTACCGGGTTGGACTCAAGACGATAGTTACCGGATAAGGCGCAGCGGTCGGG
CTGAACGGGGGGTTCGTGCACACAGCCCAGCTTGGAGCGAACGACCTACACCGAACTGAGATACCTACAG
CGTGAGCTATGAGAAAGCGCCACGCTTCCCGAAGGGAGAAAGGCGGACAGGTATCCGGTAAGCGGCAGGG
TCGGAACAGGAGAGCGCACGAGGGAGCTTCCAGGGGGAAACGCCTGGTATCTTTATAGTCCTGTCGGGTT
TCGCCACCTCTGACTTGAGCGTCGATTTTTGTGATGCTCGTCAGGGGGGCGGAGCCTATGGAAAAACGCC
AGCAACGCGGCCTTTTTACGGTTCCTGGCCTTTTGCTGGCCTTTTGCTCACATGTTCTTTCCTGCGTTAT
CCCCTGATTCTGTGGATAACCGTATTACCGCCTTTGAGTGAGCTGATACCGCTCGCCGCAGCCGAACGAC
CGAGCGCAGCGAGTCAGTGAGCGAGGAAGCGGAAGAGCGCCTGATGCGGTATTTTCTCCTTACGCATCTG
TGCGGTATTTCACACCGCATATATGGTGCACTCTCAGTACAATCTGCTCTGATGCCGCATAGTTAAGCCA
GTATACACTCCGCTATCGCTACGTGACTGGGTCATGGCTGCGCCCCGACACCCGCCAACACCCGCTGACG
CGCCCTGACGGGCTTGTCTGCTCCCGGCATCCGCTTACAGACAAGCTGTGACCGTCTCCGGGAGCTGCAT
GTGTCAGAGGTTTTCACCGTCATCACCGAAACGCGCGAGGCAGCTGCGGTAAAGCTCATCAGCGTGGTCG
TGAAGCGATTCACAGATGTCTGCCTGTTCATCCGCGTCCAGCTCGTTGAGTTTCTCCAGAAGCGTTAATG
TCTGGCTTCTGATAAAGCGGGCCATGTTAAGGGCGGTTTTTTCCTGTTTGGTCACTGATGCCTCCGTGTA
AGGGGGATTTCTGTTCATGGGGGTAATGATACCGATGAAACGAGAGAGGATGCTCACGATACGGGTTACT
GATGATGAACATGCCCGGTTACTGGAACGTTGTGAGGGTAAACAACTGGCGGTATGGATGCGGCGGGACC
AGAGAAAAATCACTCAGGGTCAATGCCAGCGCTTCGTTAATACAGATGTAGGTGTTCCACAGGGTAGCCA
GCAGCATCCTGCGATGCAGATCCGGAACATAATGGTGCAGGGCGCTGACTTCCGCGTTTCCAGACTTTAC
GAAACACGGAAACCGAAGACCATTCATGTTGTTGCTCAGGTCGCAGACGTTTTGCAGCAGCAGTCGCTTC
ACGTTCGCTCGCGTATCGGTGATTCATTCTGCTAACCAGTAAGGCAACCCCGCCAGCCTAGCCGGGTCCT
CAACGACAGGAGCACGATCATGCGCACCCGTGGGGCCGCCATGCCGGCGATAATGGCCTGCTTCTCGCCG
AAACGTTTGGTGGCGGGACCAGTGACGAAGGCTTGAGCGAGGGCGTGCAAGATTCCGAATACCGCAAGCG
ACAGGCCGATCATCGTCGCGCTCCAGCGAAAGCGGTCCTCGCCGAAAATGACCCAGAGCGCTGCCGGCAC
CTGTCCTACGAGTTGCATGATAAAGAAGACAGTCATAAGTGCGGCGACGATAGTCATGCCCCGCGCCCAC
CGGAAGGAGCTGACTGGGTTGAAGGCTCTCAAGGGCATCGGTCGAGATCCCGGTGCCTAATGAGTGAGCT
AACTTACATTAATTGCGTTGCGCTCACTGCCCGCTTTCCAGTCGGGAAACCTGTCGTGCCAGCTGCATTA
ATGAATCGGCCAACGCGCGGGGAGAGGCGGTTTGCGTATTGGGCGCCAGGGTGGTTTTTCTTTTCACCAG
TGAGACGGGCAACAGCTGATTGCCCTTCACCGCCTGGCCCTGAGAGAGTTGCAGCAAGCGGTCCACGCTG
GTTTGCCCCAGCAGGCGAAAATCCTGTTTGATGGTGGTTAACGGCGGGATATAACATGAGCTGTCTTCGG
TATCGTCGTATCCCACTACCGAGATATCCGCACCAACGCGCAGCCCGGACTCGGTAATGGCGCGCATTGC
GCCCAGCGCCATCTGATCGTTGGCAACCAGCATCGCAGTGGGAACGATGCCCTCATTCAGCATTTGCATG
GTTTGTTGAAAACCGGACATGGCACTCCAGTCGCCTTCCCGTTCCGCTATCGGCTGAATTTGATTGCGAG
TGAGATATTTATGCCAGCCAGCCAGACGCAGACGCGCCGAGACAGAACTTAATGGGCCCGCTAACAGCGC
GATTTGCTGGTGACCCAATGCGACCAGATGCTCCACGCCCAGTCGCGTACCGTCTTCATGGGAGAAAATA
ATACTGTTGATGGGTGTCTGGTCAGAGACATCAAGAAATAACGCCGGAACATTAGTGCAGGCAGCTTCCA
CAGCAATGGCATCCTGGTCATCCAGCGGATAGTTAATGATCAGCCCACTGACGCGTTGCGCGAGAAGATT
GTGCACCGCCGCTTTACAGGCTTCGACGCCGCTTCGTTCTACCATCGACACCACCACGCTGGCACCCAGT
TGATCGGCGCGAGATTTAATCGCCGCGACAATTTGCGACGGCGCGTGCAGGGCCAGACTGGAGGTGGCAA
CGCCAATCAGCAACGACTGTTTGCCCGCCAGTTGTTGTGCCACGCGGTTGGGAATGTAATTCAGCTCCGC
CATCGCCGCTTCCACTTTTTCCCGCGTTTTCGCAGAAACGTGGCTGGCCTGGTTCACCACGCGGGAAACG
GTCTGATAAGAGACACCGGCATACTCTGCGACATCGTATAACGTTACTGGTTTCACATTCACCACCCTGA
ATTGACTCTCTTCCGGGCGCTATCATGCCATACCGCGAAAGGTTTTGCGCCATTCGATGGTGTCCGGGAT
CTCGACGCTCTCCCTTATGCGACTCCTGCATTAGGAAGCAGCCCAGTAGTAGGTTGAGGCCGTTGAGCAC
CGCCGCCGCAAGGAATGGTGCATGCAAGGAGATGGCGCCCAACAGTCCCCCGGCCACGGGGCCTGCCACC
ATACCCACGCCGAAACAAGCGCTCATGAGCCCGAAGTGGCGAGCCCGATCTTCCCCATCGGTGATGTCGG
CGATATAGGCGCCAGCAACCGCACCTGTGGCGCCGGTGATGCCGGCCACGATGCGTCCGGCGTAGAGGAT
CGAGATCTCGATCCCGCGAAATTAATACGACTCACTATAGGGGAATTGTGAGCGGATAACAATTCCCCAC
TAGTAATAATTTTGTTTAACTTTAAGAAGGAGATATACCATGAGCGGCAGCCATCATCATCATCATCACA
GCGGCAGCGGCTCCATGGAAACTGAAGAAGGTAAACTGGTAATCTGGATTAACGGCGATAAAGGCTATAA
CGGTCTCGCTGAAGTCGGTAAGAAATTCGAGAAAGATACCGGAATTAAAGTCACCGTTGAGCATCCGGAT
AAACTGGAAGAGAAATTCCCACAGGTTGCGGCAACTGGCGATGGCCCTGACATTATCTTCTGGGCACACG
ACCGCTTTGGTGGCTACGCTCAATCTGGCCTGTTGGCTGAAATCACCCCGGACAAAGCGTTCCAGGACAA
GCTGTATCCGTTTACCTGGGATGCCGTACGTTACAACGGCAAGCTGATTGCTTACCCGATCGCTGTTGAA
GCGTTATCGCTGATTTATAACAAAGACCTGCTGCCGAACCCGCCAAAAACCTGGGAAGAGATCCCGGCGC
TGGATAAAGAACTGAAAGCGAAAGGTAAGAGCGCCCTGATGTTCAACCTGCAAGAACCGTACTTCACCTG
GCCGCTGATTGCTGCTGACGGGGGTTATGCGTTCAAGTATGAAAACGGCAAGTACGACATTAAAGACGTG
GGCGTGGATAACGCTGGCGCGAAAGCGGGTCTGACCTTCCTGGTTGACCTGATTAAAAACAAACACATGA
ATGCAGACACCGATTACTCCATCGCAGAAGCTGCCTTTAATAAAGGCGAAACAGCGATGACCATCAACGG
CCCGTGGGCATGGTCCAACATCGACACCAGCAAAGTGAATTATGGTGTAACGGTACTGCCGACCTTCAAG
GGTCAACCATCCAAACCGTTCGTTGGCGTGCTGAGCGCAGGTATTAACGCCGCCAGTCCGAACAAAGAGC
TGGCAAAAGAGTTCCTCGAAAACTATCTGCTGACTGATGAAGGTCTGGAAGCGGTTAATAAAGACAAACC
GCTGGGTGCCGTAGCGCTGAAGTCTTACGAGGAAGAGTTGGCGAAAGATCCACGTATTGCCGCCACGATG
GAAAACGCCCAGAAAGGTGAAATCATGCCGAACATCCCGCAGATGTCCGCTTTCTGGTATGCCGTGCGTA
CTGCGGTGATCAACGCCGCCAGCGGTCGTCAGACTGTCGATGAAGCCCTTAAAGACGCGCAGACTGGTAC
CGGCAGCGGCGAAAACCTTTACTTCCAGGGCCATATGCTCGAGCTTAAGCAATTGGGATCCTAATAGTCT
AGAGCTAGCCCTAGGAGATCCGGCTGCTAACAAAGCCCGAAAGGAAGCTGAGTTGGCTGCTGCCACCGCT
GAGCAATAACTAGCATAACCCCTTGGGGCCTCTAAACGGGTCTTGAGGGGTTTTTTGCTGAAAGGAGGAA
CTATATCCGGAT
Features (pLannotate 1.2.2; 19 found; start..end, strand, type, name):
     12..467     +  rep_origin     f1 ori (sequence partly withheld): f1 bacteriophage origin of replication; arrow indicates direction of (+) strand synthesis
    494..551     +  promoter       AmpR promoter (fragment): bla
    560..1375    -  CDS            KanR: aminoglycoside phosphotransferase; aph(3')-Ia; confers resistance to kanamycin in bacteria or G418 (Geneticin®) in eukaryotes
   1497..2085    +  rep_origin     ori: high-copy-number ColE1/pMB1/pBR322/pUC origin of replication
   2271..2413    -  misc_feature   bom: basis of mobility region from pBR322
   2515..2706    -  CDS            rop: Rop protein, which maintains plasmids at low copy number; rop
   2723..3103    +  CDS            YPB1_ECOLX: Protein predicted: Swiss-Prot protein existence level 4. From Escherichia coli.
   3175..3466    -  CDS            TcR (fragment): tetracycline efflux protein; tet; confers resistance to tetracycline
   3481..3502    -  protein_bind   CAP binding site: CAP binding activates transcription in the presence of cAMP. E. coli catabolite activator protein
   3515..4597    -  CDS            lacI: lac repressor; lacI; The lac repressor binds to the lac operator to inhibit transcription in E. coli. This inhibition can be relieved by adding lactose or isopropyl-β-D-thiogalactopyranoside (IPTG).
   4598..4675    -  promoter       lacI promoter: lacI
   4683..4962    -  CDS            TcR (fragment): tetracycline efflux protein; tet; confers resistance to tetracycline
   4984..5002    +  promoter       T7 promoter: promoter for bacteriophage T7 RNA polymerase
   5003..5027    +  protein_bind   lac operator: The lac repressor binds to the lac operator to inhibit transcription in E. coli. This inhibition can be relieved by adding lactose or isopropyl-β-D-thiogalactopyranoside (IPTG). lac repressor encoded by lacI
   5042..5064    +  RBS            RBS: efficient ribosome binding site from bacteriophage T7 gene 10 (Olins and Rangwala, 1989)
   5083..5099    +  CDS            capTEV™ (fragment): composite tag for in vivo biotinylation, TEV protease cleavage, and 6xHis tagging
   5120..6216    +  CDS            MBP (fragment): maltose binding protein from E. coli; malE (mutated); This version of the gene does not encode a signal sequence, so MBP will remain in the cytosol.
   6314..6363    +  CDS            SET1 (fragment): solubility-enhancement tag derived from T7 phage gene 10B
   6371..6418    +  terminator     T7 terminator: transcription terminator for bacteriophage T7 RNA polymerase
