[The description below was written by a language model from this plasmid's Addgene catalogue record and pLannotate feature annotations shown in this document.]
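Description:
pnEK-NvHM_M is an empty bacterial expression backbone of about 6.4 kb, built on the pnEK vector and organised like a pET-type T7 expression plasmid. It is propagated in E. coli under kanamycin selection, provided by an aph(3')-Ia aminoglycoside phosphotransferase gene. Replication depends on a ColE1/pBR322-type origin accompanied by the bom mobility region and the rop gene, which keeps copy number down and fits the catalogue's low-copy designation. An f1 phage origin is also present, along with leftover fragments of the pBR322 tetracycline resistance gene and a partial AmpR promoter. These are backbone remnants rather than functional markers.

The expression cassette consists of a T7 promoter followed directly by a lac operator, the strong ribosome binding site from T7 gene 10, and a T7 terminator. A plasmid-borne lacI gene with its own promoter supplies repressor, so transcription is held off until IPTG induction in a host that expresses T7 RNA polymerase. Downstream of the RBS, the annotation finds a short match to a composite His/TEV-type tag, probably a polyhistidine stretch given its length. This is followed by a signal-sequence-free maltose binding protein coding region that would remain cytosolic. A small fragment matching a T7 gene 10-derived sequence lies just before the terminator. No insert is recorded. The layout implies that a gene of interest would be cloned after MBP to give an N-terminally tagged, solubility-enhanced fusion, although the record does not describe the cloning sites or any protease cleavage site. The associated publication concerns co-expression strategies for assembling multiprotein complexes in bacteria, which suggests the vector's intended use.
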