Addgene plasmid #146922: pnEK-NvHM_M
Purpose: (Empty Backbone) Bacterial Expression vector
Depositing lab: Elisa Izaurralde. Depositing organization: Max Planck Institute for Developmental Biology. Publication: Deciphering correct strategies for multiprotein complex assembly by co-expression: application to complexes as large as the histone octamer. Diebold ML, Fribourg S, Koch M, Metzger T, Romier C. J Struct Biol. 2011 Aug;175(2):178-88. doi: 10.1016/j.jsb.2011.02.001. Epub 2011 Feb 12. PubMed 21320604.
Backbone
  Vector backbone: pnEK
  Vector type: Bacterial Expression
Growth in bacteria
  Bacterial resistance: Kanamycin, 50 μg/mL
  Growth temperature: 37°C
  Growth strain: DH5alpha
  Copy number: Low Copy
Gene/Insert
  Gene/Insert name: None
Terms and licenses: Academic/Nonprofit Terms; Industry Terms: Not Available to Industry
Depositor comments: Plasmids from this collection were made available to the research community and donated after the lab closed. Please note that the sequence provided by the depositing laboratory may be theoretical/predicted or based on Sanger sequencing results. There may be discrepancies between sequencing results obtained by Addgene and the depositor sequence. If an Addgene verified sequence is not available, please contact before placing your order to request that our lab fully sequence the plasmid.
How to cite: pnEK-NvHM_M was a gift from Elisa Izaurralde (Addgene plasmid # 146922 ; http://n2t.net/addgene:146922 ; RRID:Addgene_146922)
